>Addgene plasmid #154578 | pEPYC0CM0421 | depositor full sequence | sequence record 299452 | pEPYC0CM0421 sequence 2226 bps
AGCATTCATCAGGCGGGCAAGAATGTGAATAAAGGCCGGATAAAACTTGTGCTTATTTTTCTTTACGGTC
TTTAAAAAGGCCGTAATATCCAGCTGAACGGTCTGGTTATAGGTACATTGAGCAACTGACTGAAATGCCT
CAAAATGTTCTTTACGATGCCATTGGGATATATCAACGGTGGTATATCCAGTGATTTTTTTCTCCATTTT
AGCTTCCTTAGCTCCTGAAAATCTCGATAACTCAAAAAATACGCCCGGTAGTGATCTTATTTCATTATGG
TGAAAGTTGGAACCTCTTACGTGCCCGATCAACTCGAGTGCCACCTGACGTCTAAGAAACCATTATTATC
ATGACATTAACCTATAAAAATAGGCGTATCACGAGGCAGAATTTCAGATAAAAAAAATCCTTAGCTTTCG
CTAAGGATGATTTCTGGAATTCGGTCTCAGGAGGGAGGCGTGTCGTTTTAGTGAGGTCCATCAACAAATA
ATCCAAGTAAGGCCCAATTAGGTTGTCTTTTTCAACAAAAAACTGGTACTTGTGTACTGGTGGAGCACGA
CAACCACTATATAAGGTTTTGCTATTCATTGAAAGCAGTAGTGACTGATTTGTATATATACTCGAGACCC
TGCAGTCCGGCAAAAAAGGGCAAGGTGTCACCACCCTGCCCTTTTTCTTTAAAACCGAAAAGATTACTTC
GCGTTATGCAGGCTTCCTCGCTCACTGACTCGCTGCGCTCGGTCGTTCGGCTGCGGCGAGCGGTATCAGC
TCACTCAAAGGCGGTAATACGGTTATCCACAGAATCAGGGGATAACGCAGGAAAGAACATGTGAGCAAAA
GGCCAGCAAAAGGCCAGGAACCGTAAAAAGGCCGCGTTGCTGGCGTTTTTCCACAGGCTCCGCCCCCCTG
ACGAGCATCACAAAAATCGACGCTCAAGTCAGAGGTGGCGAAACCCGACAGGACTATAAAGATACCAGGC
GTTTCCCCCTGGAAGCTCCCTCGTGCGCTCTCCTGTTCCGACCCTGCCGCTTACCGGATACCTGTCCGCC
TTTCTCCCTTCGGGAAGCGTGGCGCTTTCTCATAGCTCACGCTGTAGGTATCTCAGTTCGGTGTAGGTCG
TTCGCTCCAAGCTGGGCTGTGTGCACGAACCCCCCGTTCAGCCCGACCGCTGCGCCTTATCCGGTAACTA
TCGTCTTGAGTCCAACCCGGTAAGACACGACTTATCGCCACTGGCAGCAGCCACTGGTAACAGGATTAGC
AGAGCGAGGTATGTAGGCGGTGCTACAGAGTTCTTGAAGTGGTGGCCTAACTACGGCTACACTAGAAGAA
CAGTATTTGGTATCTGCGCTCTGCTGAAGCCAGTTACCTTCGGAAAAAGAGTTGGTAGCTCTTGATCCGG
CAAACAAACCACCGCTGGTAGCGGTGGTTTTTTTGTTTGCAAGCAGCAGATTACGCGCAGAAAAAAAGGA
TCTCAAGAAGATCCTTTGATCTTTTCTACGGGGTCTGACGCTCAGTGGAACGAAAACTCACGTTAAGGGA
TTTTGGTCATGAGATTATCAAAAAGGATCTTCACCTAGATCCTTTTAAATTAAAAATGAAGTTTTAAATC
AATCTAAAGTATATATGAGTAAACTTGGTCTGACAGCTCGAGGCTTGGATTCTCACCAATAAAAAACGCC
CGGCGGCAACCGAGCGTTCTGAACAAATCCAGATGGAGTTCTGAGGTCATTACTGGATCTATCAACAGGA
GTCCAAGCGAGCTCGATATCAAATTACGCCCCGCCCTGCCACTCATCGCAGTACTGTTGTAATTCATTAA
GCATTCTGCCGACATGGAAGCCATCACAAACGGCATGATGAACCTGAATCGCCAGCGGCATCAGCACCTT
GTCGCCTTGCGTATAATATTTGCCCATGGTGAAAACGGGGGCGAAGAAGTTGTCCATATTGGCCACGTTT
AAATCAAAACTGGTGAAACTCACCCAGGGATTGGCTGAGACGAAAAACATATTCTCAATAAACCCTTTAG
GGAAATAGGCCAGGTTTTCACCGTAACACGCCACATCTTGCGAATATATGTGTAGAAACTGCCGGAAATC
GTCGTGGTATTCACTCCAGAGCGATGAAAACGTTTCAGTTTGCTCATGGAAAACGGTGTAACAAGGGTGA
ACACTATCCCATATCACCAGCTCACCGTCTTTCATTGCCATACGAAATTCCGGATG
Features (pLannotate 1.2.2; 6 found; start..end, strand, type, name):
    208..305     -  promoter       cat promoter: promoter of the E. coli cat gene encoding chloramphenicol acetyltransferase
    391..434     -  terminator     bacterial terminator: putative bacterial transcription terminator
    636..693     +  terminator     his operon terminator: This putative transcriptin terminator from the E. coli his operon has a 2-bp deletion introduced during synthesis. Its efficiency has not been determined.
    888..1476    -  rep_origin     ori: high-copy-number ColE1/pMB1/pBR322/pUC origin of replication
   1659..1753    -  terminator     lambda t0 terminator: transcription terminator from phage lambda
   1777..207     -  CDS            cat (across the origin): CAT_ECOLX - Experimental evidence at protein level: Swiss-Prot protein existence level 1. This enzyme is an effector of chloramphenicol resistance in bacteria. From Escherichia coli. This protein is used as a marker in many commonly used cloning vectors, such as pACYC184.
