[The description below was written by a language model from this plasmid's Addgene catalogue record and pLannotate feature annotations shown in this document.]
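Description:
pEPYC0CM0421 is a small (2,226 bp) synthetic-biology plasmid that stores a Phytobricks Level 0 standard part in the pUAP1 universal acceptor backbone. It is maintained in E. coli at high copy through a ColE1/pUC-type origin of replication and selected with chloramphenicol. Resistance comes from the E. coli cat gene, encoding chloramphenicol acetyltransferase, which is driven by its own cat promoter and followed by the phage lambda t0 terminator. In the annotated map the cat coding sequence spans the numbering origin of the circular sequence.

The insert is MinSyn_115, a fully synthetic sequence. The associated work concerns the rational design of minimal synthetic promoters for plants, so the part is presumably one of those promoter designs. The record does not describe its composition, its cis-regulatory elements or its expression strength. The automated annotation assigns no feature to the insert itself. By elimination it probably lies in the unannotated stretch between the putative bacterial terminator and the his operon terminator. These two terminators would then flank the cloning site and insulate it from transcription elsewhere in the backbone. The part was cloned using BpiI, a Type IIS enzyme, and both BpiI sites were destroyed in the process, as is typical of Golden Gate-style domestication into an acceptor vector.

As a Level 0 part, the plasmid is not an expression vector and carries no plant selection marker or transfer elements. It serves as a sequence-verified source from which the part can be released and combined with other standard parts, such as coding sequences and terminators, to build plant transcription units in higher-level assemblies.
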