Addgene plasmid #154578: pEPYC0CM0421
Purpose: Phytobricks Level 0 part
Depositing lab: Nicola Patron. Depositing organization: Earlham Institute. Publication: Rational design of minimal synthetic promoters for plants. Cai YM, Kallam K, Tidd H, Gendarini G, Salzman A, Patron NJ. Nucleic Acids Res. 2020 Aug 28. pii: 5897334. doi: 10.1093/nar/gkaa682. PubMed 32856047.
Backbone
  Vector backbone: pUAP1
  Vector type: Synthetic Biology
Growth in bacteria
  Bacterial resistance: Chloramphenicol, 25 μg/mL
  Growth temperature: 37°C
  Growth strain: NEB Stable
  Copy number: High Copy
Gene/Insert
  Gene/Insert name: MinSyn_115
  Species: Synthetic
  Cloning method: Restriction Enzyme; 5′ cloning site BpiI (destroyed during cloning); 3′ cloning site BpiI (destroyed during cloning)
Terms and licenses: Academic/Nonprofit Terms; Industry Terms: Not Available to Industry
Depositor comments: Please visit https://www.biorxiv.org/content/10.1101/2020.05.14.095406v1 for bioRxiv preprint.
How to cite: pEPYC0CM0421 was a gift from Nicola Patron (Addgene plasmid # 154578 ; http://n2t.net/addgene:154578 ; RRID:Addgene_154578)
